>Addgene plasmid #123865 | MTK6_011 | addgene full sequence | sequence record 249816 | Addgene NGS Result
GGCGGGCAAGAATGTGAATAAAGGCCGGATAAAACTTGTGCTTATTTTTCTTTACGGTCTTTAAAAAGGC
CGTAATATCCAGCTGAACGGTCTGGTTATAGGTACATTGAGCAACTGACTGAAATGCCTCAAAATGTTCT
TTACGATGCCATTGGGATATATCAACGGTGGTATATCCAGTGATTTTTTTCTCCATTTTAGCTTCCTTAG
CTCCTGAAAATCTCGATAACTCAAAAAATACGCCCGGTAGTGATCTTATTTCATTATGGTGAAAGTTGGA
ACCTCTTACGTGCCCGATCAATCATGACCAAAATCCCTTAACGTGAGTTTTCGTTCCACTGAGCGTCAGA
CCCCGTAGAAAAGATCAAAGGATCTTCTTGAGATCCTTTTTTTCTGCGCGTAATCTGCTGCTTGCAAACA
AAAAAACCACCGCTACCAGCGGTGGTTTGTTTGCCGGATCAAGAGCTACCAACTCTTTTTCCGAAGGTAA
CTGGCTTCAGCAGAGCGCAGATACCAAATACTGTTCTTCTAGTGTAGCCGTAGTTAGGCCACCACTTCAA
GAACTCTGTAGCACCGCCTACATACCTCGCTCTGCTAATCCTGTTACCAGTGGCTGCTGCCAGTGGCGAT
AAGTCGTGTCTTACCGGGTTGGACTCAAGACGATAGTTACCGGATAAGGCGCAGCGGTCGGGCTGAACGG
GGGGTTCGTGCACACAGCCCAGCTTGGAGCGAACGACCTACACCGAACTGAGATACCTACAGCGTGAGCT
ATGAGAAAGCGCCACGCTTCCCGAAGGGAGAAAGGCGGACAGGTATCCGGTAAGCGGCAGGGTCGGAACA
GGAGAGCGCACGAGGGAGCTTCCAGGGGGAAACGCCTGGTATCTTTATAGTCCTGTCGGGTTTCGCCACC
TCTGACTTGAGCGTCGATTTTTGTGATGCTCGTCAGGGGGGCGGAGCCTATGGAAAAACGCCAGCAACGC
GGCCTTTTTACGGTTCCTGGCCTTTTGCTGGCCTTTTGCTCACATGTTCTTTCCTGCGTTATCCCCTGAT
TCTGTGGATAACCGTAGTCGGTCTCATACACGCGCCCGGGGAGCCCAAGGGCACGCCCTGGCACGAGTTG
AGACCAGACCAATAAAAAACGCCCGGCGGCAACCGAGCGTTCTGAACAAATCCAGATGGAGTTCTGAGGT
CATTACTGGATCTATCAACAGGAGTCCAAGCGAGCTCGATATCAAATTACGCCCCGCCCTGCCACTCATC
GCAGTACTGTTGTAATTCATTAAGCATTCTGCCGACATGGAAGCCATCACAAACGGCATGATGAACCTGA
ATCGCCAGCGGCATCAGCACCTTGTCGCCTTGCGTATAATATTTGCCCATGGTGAAAACGGGGGCGAAGA
AGTTGTCCATATTGGCCACGTTTAAATCAAAACTGGTGAAACTCACCCAGGGATTGGCTGAAACGAAAAA
CATATTCTCAATAAACCCTTTAGGGAAATAGGCCAGGTTTTCACCGTAACACGCCACATCTTGCGAATAT
ATGTGTAGAAACTGCCGGAAATCGTCGTGGTATTCACTCCAGAGCGATGAAAACGTTTCAGTTTGCTCAT
GGAAAACGGTGTAACAAGGGTGAACACTATCCCATATCACCAGCTCACCGTCTTTCATTGCCATACGAAA
TTCCGGATGAGCATTCATCA
Features (pLannotate 1.2.2; 5 found; start..end, strand, type, name):
    197..294     -  promoter       cat promoter: promoter of the E. coli cat gene encoding chloramphenicol acetyltransferase
    378..966     +  rep_origin     ori: high-copy-number ColE1/pMB1/pBR322/pUC origin of replication
   1081..1114    -  protein_bind   attB: minimal attB site for the φC31 integrase (Groth et al., 2000) phage φC31 integrase
   1132..1166    -  terminator     lambda t0 terminator: minimal transcription terminator from phage lambda (Scholtissek and Grosse, 1987)
   1240..196     -  CDS            cat (across the origin): CAT_ECOLX - Experimental evidence at protein level: Swiss-Prot protein existence level 1. This enzyme is an effector of chloramphenicol resistance in bacteria. From Escherichia coli. This protein is used as a marker in many commonly used cloning vectors, such as pACYC184.
