[The description below was written by a language model from this plasmid's Addgene catalogue record and pLannotate feature annotations shown in this document.]
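Description:
MTK6_011 is a small (about 1.7 kb) part plasmid from the Mammalian Toolkit (MTK), a modular hierarchical cloning system for assembling genetic circuits for mammalian cells. It is built on the MTK0_027 part-entry backbone and is catalogued as a mammalian expression vector. The plasmid itself carries no mammalian promoter, coding sequence or polyadenylation signal, so it serves as a storage and donor vector for a single DNA part. It is maintained in E. coli through a high-copy ColE1/pUC-type origin of replication. Selection is with chloramphenicol, conferred by the cat (chloramphenicol acetyltransferase) gene, which is driven by its native cat promoter and followed by a minimal lambda t0 terminator.

The payload is a synthetic minimal attB site for the phage φC31 integrase, annotated on the reverse strand, which is consistent with the "inverted" designation in the insert name. φC31 integrase is a serine recombinase that catalyses unidirectional recombination between attB and attP sites, so attB elements are commonly used to direct site-specific integration of DNA into genomic landing pads or pseudo-attP sites. The catalogue purpose line calls it a transposon recognition site, but the annotated feature is an integrase attachment site.

In the MTK scheme this is a type 6 part. That position is reserved for components of the destination backbone, such as resistance cassettes, nuclear markers and integrase recognition sites. The plasmid is therefore meant to be combined with other toolkit parts to build destination vectors whose assembled transcriptional units can be integrated with φC31. The inverted orientation presumably complements a forward-oriented counterpart. The record does not state the cloning sites or overhangs flanking the part.
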