Addgene plasmid #123865: MTK6_011
Purpose: Encodes the inverted attB phiC31 transposon recognition site cassette as a type 6 part to be used in the MTK system
Depositing lab: Hana El-Samad. Depositing organization: University of California, San Francisco (UCSF). Publication: A Toolkit for Rapid Modular Construction of Biological Circuits in Mammalian Cells. Fonseca JP, Bonny AR, Kumar GR, Ng AH, Town J, Wu QC, Aslankoohi E, Chen SY, Dods G, Harrigan P, Osimiri LC, Kistler AL, El-Samad H. ACS Synth Biol. 2019 Nov 15;8(11):2593-2606. doi: 10.1021/acssynbio.9b00322. Epub 2019 Nov 5. PubMed 31686495.
Backbone
  Vector backbone: MTK0_027
  Vector type: Mammalian Expression
Growth in bacteria
  Bacterial resistance: Chloramphenicol, 25 μg/mL
  Growth temperature: 37°C
  Growth strain: DH5alpha
  Copy number: Unknown
Gene/Insert
  Gene/Insert name: attB (phiC31) inverted
  Species: Synthetic
  Cloning method: Restriction Enzyme; 5′ cloning site unknown (unknown if destroyed); 3′ cloning site unknown (unknown if destroyed)
Terms and licenses: Academic/Nonprofit Terms; Industry Terms: Not Available to Industry
Depositor comments: Type 6 parts can be components of the destination backbone such as resistance cassette, nuclear marker, integrase recognition sites in the MTK Please visit https://www.biorxiv.org/content/10.1101/506188v2 for BioRxiv preprint
How to cite: MTK6_011 was a gift from Hana El-Samad (Addgene plasmid # 123865 ; http://n2t.net/addgene:123865 ; RRID:Addgene_123865)
